>Addgene plasmid #156540 | pD649-HAsp-TREML1-Fc(DAPA)-AviTag-6xHis | addgene full sequence | sequence record 368613 | Addgene NGS Result
GGGGCGGAGAATGGGCGGAACTGGGCGGAGTTAGGGGCGGGATGGGCGGAGTTAGGGGCGGGACTATGGT
TGCTGACTAATTGAGATGCATGCTTTGCATACTTCTGCCTGCTGGGGAGCCTGGGGACTTTCCACACCTG
GTTGCTGACTAATTGAGATGCATGCTTTGCATACTTCTGCCTGCTGGGGAGCCTGGGGACTTTCCACACC
CTAACTGACACACATTCCACAGAATTAATTCGCGTTAAATTTTTGTTAAATCAGCTCATTTTTTAACCAA
TAGGCCGAAATCGGCAAAATCCCTTATAAATCAAAAGAATAGACCGAGATAGGGTTGAGTGTTGTGATGC
AATTTCCTCATTTTATTAGGAAAGGACAGTGGGAGTGGCACCTTCCAGGGTCAAGGAAGGCACGGGGGAG
GGGCAAACAACAGATGGCTGGCAACTAGAAGGCACAGTCGAGGCTGATTTTCTCTATCTATTTATTTTAC
TACTCAAGACTATCTTGCAAAGTAGAAGAACCCTGTCTGCAGTATGACGACCGTGTATACCCGATTGGCT
TACCGGGTAACGCGTTGTGCCAGTGACTACAGGCCGGCCTTAGTGGTGATGGTGGTGGTGTTCATGCCAC
TCAATCTTCTGAGCCTCGAAAATATCATTAAGACCGCTGCCGCCGGGGCTCAGGCTCAGGGACTTCTGGG
TGTAGTGGTTGTGCAGGGCCTCGTGCATCACGCTGCAGCTGAACACGTTGCCCTGCTGCCACCTGGACTT
GTCCACGGTCAGCTTGCTGTACAGGAAGAAGCTGCCGTCGCTGTCCAGCACTGGGGGGGTGGTCTTGTAG
TTGTTCTCGGGCTGGCCGTTGCTCTCCCACTCCACGGCGATATCGCTGGGGTAGAAGCCCTTCACCAGAC
AGGTCAGGGACACCTGGTTCTTGGTCATCTCCTCCCGGCTGGGGGGCAGGGTGTACACCTGGGGCTCCCG
TGGCTGGCCCTTGGCCTTGCTGATTGTCTTTTCGATTGGGGCAGCCAGGGCCTTGTTGGAGACTTTGCAC
TTGTATTCTTTGCCGTTCAGCCAGTCCTGGTGCAGCACGGTCAGCACGGACACCACCCTGTAGGTGCTGT
TGTACTGCTCCTCTCTGGGCTTGGTCTTGGCGTTGTGCACCTCCACGCCGTCCACGTACCAGTTGAACTT
CACCTCTGGGTCCTCGTGGGACACGGCCACCACCACGCAGGTCACCTCGGGGGTCCTGCTGATCATCAGG
GTGTCCTTGGGCTTGGGGGGGAACAGGAACACGGAAGGCCCTCCCAGCAGTTCTGGAGCTGGGCAGGGGG
GGCAGGTGTGGGTCTTGTCGCCGCCCGGCGCGCCAGGGATAGACTTCTCGTCCTGAGAAGGTTCCAGAGG
ATTGGCGGAGCCGGCAGGATCAGAAAAGGCATTCTCGGCCAGGCTGCCGATCTTGTGGGTTTCCTCTTCT
TCCTCAGGTGGCAGGATGTTCAGGGACACTCTGTGCAGGATCTGGGGTCCTCTGGCACCATCCACCATAC
ATCCGTACTCGCCGGCATCTTCCTCTTGCAGGGTAACCATCTCAACCTGCAGCAGGCCTCCGCCGAGATC
TGTCAGAAAGGTTCTTCTGCCGGCTGGGGCCCTTCTATCCACAGCACTAGACACCAGAGGCTGACAGCCC
TCAGGCAGGAATCTGCACCACACTTTCTGGGCTTTCACATCCTGCAGCCGGTAGTGGCACTGCACCAGGA
TAGAAGATCCCACAGGGGCCTGCAGCACTTCAGGCAGAGATCCAACTATTCCCTGGGCGGCCGCAGCGAA
CACCAGGCAGAAGATGTAGCTCAGGGCAATGATGGTCTTCATGGTGGCGCTAGCAGGCGCGTTTTCGATA
GAACCGAGGTGCAGTTGGACCTGGGAGTGGACACCTGTGGAGAGAAAGGCAAAGTGGATGTTATTCTATA
GTGTCACCTAAATCGTATGTGTATGATACATAAGGTTATGTATTAATTGTAGCCGCGTTCTAACGAAGCC
AAGGGGGTGGGCCTATAGACTCTATAGGCGGTACTTACGTCACTCTTGGCACGGGGAATCCGCGTTCCAA
TGCACCGTTCCCGGCCGCGGAGGCTGGATCGGTCCCGGTGTCTTCTATGGAGGTCAAAACAGCGTGGATG
GCGTCTCCAGGCGATCTGACGGTTCACTAAACGAGCTCTGCTTATATAGACCTCCCACCGTACACGCCTA
CCGCCCATTTGCGTCAATGGGGCGGAGTTGTTACGACATTTTGGAAAGTCCCGTTGATTTTGGTGCCAAA
ACAAACTCCCATTGACGTCAATGGGGTGGAGACTTGGAAATCCCCGTGAGTCAAACCGCTATCCACGCCC
ATTGATGTACTGCCAAAACCGCATCACCATGGTAATAGCGATGACTAATACGTAGATGTACTGCCAAGTA
GGAAAGTCCCATAAGGTCATGTACTGGGCATAATGCCAGGCGGGCCATTTACCGTCATTGACGTCAATAG
GGGGCGTACTTGGCATATGATACACTTGATGTACTGCCAAGTGGGCAGTTTACCGTAAATACTCCACCCA
TTGACGTCAATGGAAAGTCCCTATTGGCGTTACTATGGGAACATACGTCATTATTGACGTCAATGGGCGG
GGGTCGTTGGGCGGTCAGCCAGGCGGGCCATTTACCGTAAGTTATGTAACGCGGAACTCCATATATGGGC
TATGAACTAATGACCCCGTAATTGATTACTATTAATAACTAGTCAATAATCAATGCCAACATGGCGGTCA
TATTGGACATGAGCCAATATAAATGTACATATTATGATATAGATACAACGTATGCAATGGCCAATAGCCA
ATATTGATTTATGCTATATAACCAATGAATAATATGGCTAATGGCCAATATTGAGTCAACGCCACTGTGC
ATGAAGCTCGTAATTGTTATCCGCTCACAATTAAGGGCGACACAAAATTTATTCTAAATGATAATAAATA
CTGATAACATCTTATAGTTTGTATTATATTTTGTATTATCGTTGACATGTATAATTTTGATATCAAAAAC
TGATTTTCCCTTTATTATTTTCGAGATTTATTTTCTTAATTCTCTTTAACAAACTAGAAATATTGTATAT
ACAAAAAATCATAAATAATAGATGAATAGTTTAATTATAGGTGTTCATCAATCGAAAAAGCAACGTATCT
TATTTAAAGTGCGTTGCTTTTTTCTCATTTATAAGGTTAAATAATTCTCATATATCAAGCAAAGTGACAG
GCGCCCTTAAATATTCTGACAAATGCTCTTTCCCTAAACTCCCCCCATAAAAAAACCCGCCGAAGCGGGT
TTTTACGTTATTTGCGGATTAACGATTACTCGTTATCAGAACCGCCCAGGGGGCCCGAGCTTAAGACTGG
CCGTCGTTTTACAACACAGAAAGAGTTTGTAGAAACGCAAAAAGGCCATCCGTCAGGGGCCTTCTGCTTA
GTTTGATGCCTGGCAGTTCCCTACTCTCGCCTTCCGCTTCCTCGCTCACTGACTCGCTGCGCTCGGTCGT
TCGGCTGCGGCGAGCGGTATCAGCTCACTCAAAGGCGGTAATACGGTTATCCACAGAATCAGGGGATAAC
GCAGGAAAGAACATGTGAGCAAAAGGCCAGCAAAAGGCCAGGAACCGTAAAAAGGCCGCGTTGCTGGCGT
TTTTCCATAGGCTCCGCCCCCCTGACGAGCATCACAAAAATCGACGCTCAAGTCAGAGGTGGCGAAACCC
GACAGGACTATAAAGATACCAGGCGTTTCCCCCTGGAAGCTCCCTCGTGCGCTCTCCTGTTCCGACCCTG
CCGCTTACCGGATACCTGTCCGCCTTTCTCCCTTCGGGAAGCGTGGCGCTTTCTCATAGCTCACGCTGTA
GGTATCTCAGTTCGGTGTAGGTCGTTCGCTCCAAGCTGGGCTGTGTGCACGAACCCCCCGTTCAGCCCGA
CCGCTGCGCCTTATCCGGTAACTATCGTCTTGAGTCCAACCCGGTAAGACACGACTTATCGCCACTGGCA
GCAGCCACTGGTAACAGGATTAGCAGAGCGAGGTATGTAGGCGGTGCTACAGAGTTCTTGAAGTGGTGGG
CTAACTACGGCTACACTAGAAGAACAGTATTTGGTATCTGCGCTCTGCTGAAGCCAGTTACCTTCGGAAA
AAGAGTTGGTAGCTCTTGATCCGGCAAACAAACCACCGCTGGTAGCGGTGGTTTTTTTGTTTGCAAGCAG
CAGATTACGCGCAGAAAAAAAGGATCTCAAGAAGATCCTTTGATCTTTTCTACGGGGTCTGACGCTCAGT
GGAACGACGCGCGCGTAACTCACGTTAAGGGATTTTGGTCATGAGCAAGGGGTGTTATGAGCCATATTCA
GGTATAAATGGGCTCGCGATAATGTTCAGAATTGGTTAATTGGTTGTAACACTGACCCCTATTTGTTTAT
TTTTCTAAATACATTCAAATATGTATCCGCTCATGAGACAATAACCCTGATAAATGCTTCAATAATATTG
AAAAAGGAAGAATATGAGTATTCAACATTTCCGTGTCGCCCTTATTCCCTTTTTTGCGGCATTTTGCCTT
CCTGTTTTTGCTCACCCAGAAACGCTGGTGAAAGTAAAAGATGCTGAAGATCAGTTGGGTGCACGAGTGG
GTTACATCGAACTGGATCTCAACAGCGGTAAGATCCTTGAGAGTTTTCGCCCCGAAGAACGTTTTCCAAT
GATGAGCACTTTTAAAGTTCTGCTATGTGGCGCGGTATTATCCCGTATTGACGCCGGGCAAGAGCAACTC
GGTCGCCGCATACACTATTCTCAGAATGACTTGGTTGAGTACTCACCAGTCACAGAAAAGCATCTTACGG
ATGGCATGACAGTAAGAGAATTATGCAGTGCTGCCATAACCATGAGTGATAACACTGCGGCCAACTTACT
TCTGACAACGATCGGAGGACCGAAGGAGCTAACCGCTTTTTTGCACAACATGGGGGATCATGTAACTCGC
CTTGATCGTTGGGAACCGGAGCTGAATGAAGCCATACCAAACGACGAGCGTGACACCACGATGCCTGTAG
CGATGGCAACAACGTTGCGCAAACTATTAACTGGCGAACTACTTACTCTAGCTTCCCGGCAACAATTAAT
AGACTGGATGGAGGCGGATAAAGTTGCAGGACCACTTCTGCGCTCGGCCCTTCCGGCTGGCTGGTTTATT
GCTGATAAATCCGGAGCCGGTGAGCGTGGTTCTCGCGGTATCATCGCAGCGCTGGGGCCAGATGGTAAGC
CCTCCCGTATCGTAGTTATCTACACGACGGGGAGTCAGGCAACTATGGATGAACGAAATAGACAGATCGC
TGAGATAGGTGCCTCACTGATTAAGCATTGGTAATGACCATGATTACGCCAAGCTCTAGCTAGAGGTCGA
CGGTATACAGACATGATAAGATACATTGATGAGTTTGGACAAACCACAACTAGAATGCAGTGAAAAAAAT
GCTTTATTTGTGAAATTTGTGATGCTATTGCTTTATTTGTAACCATTATAAGCTGCAATAAACAAGTTGG
GGTGGGCGAAGAACTCCAGCATGAGATCCCCGCGCTGGAGGATCATCCAGCCGGCGTCCCGGAAAACGAT
TCCGAAGCCCAACCTTTCATAGAAGGCGGCGGTGGAATCGAAATCTCGTAGCACGTGTCAGGCACCGGGC
TTGCGGGTCATGCACCAGGTGCGCGGTCCTTCGGGCACCTCGACGTCGGCGGTGACGGTGAAGCCGAGCC
GCTCGTAGAAGGGGAGGTTGCGGGGCGCGGATGTCTCCAGGAAGGCGGGCACCCCGGCGCGCTCGGCCGC
CTCCACTCCGGGGAGCACGACGGCGCTGCCCAGACCCTTGCCCTGGTGGTCGGGCGAGACGCCGACGGTG
GCCAGGAACCACGCGGGCTCCTTGGGCCGGTGCGGCGCCAGGAGGCCTTCCATCTGTTGCTGCGCGGCCA
GCCGGGAACCGCTCAACTCGGCCATGCGCGGGCCGATCTCGGCGAACACCGCCCCCGCTTCGACGCTCTC
CGGCGTGGTCCAGACCGCCACCGCGGCGCCGTCGTCCGCGACCCACACCTTGCCGATGTCGAGCCCGACG
CGCGTGAGGAAGAGTTCTTGCAGCTCGGTGACCCGCTCGATGTGGCGGTCCGGATCGACGGTGTGGCGCG
TGGCGGGGTAGTCGGCGAACGCGGCGGCGAGGGTGCGTACGGCCCTGGGGACGTCGTCGCGGGTGGCGAG
GCGCACCGTGGGCTTGTACTCGGTCATGGTTTAGTTCCTCACCTTGTCGTATTATACTATGCCGATATAC
TATGCCGATGATTAATTGTCAACACGTGCTGATCAGATCCGAAAATGGATATACAAGCTCCCGGGAGCTT
TTTGCAAAAGCCTAGGCCTCCAAAAAAGCCTCCTCACTACTTCTGGAATAGCTCAGAGGCAGAGGCGGCC
TCGGCCTCTGCATAAATAAAAAAAATTAGTCAGCCAT
Features (pLannotate 1.2.2; 21 found; start..end, strand, type, name):
    237..345     -  rep_origin     f1 ori (fragment): f1 bacteriophage origin of replication; arrow indicates direction of (+) strand synthesis
    346..457     -  polyA_signal   bGH poly(A) signal: bovine growth hormone polyadenylation signal
    672..1349    -  CDS            IGHG1 (fragment): IGHG1_HUMAN - Experimental evidence at protein level: Swiss-Prot protein existence level 1. Constant region of immunoglobulin heavy chains. Immunoglobulins, also known as antibodies, are membrane-bound or secreted glycoproteins produced by B lymphocytes. In the recognition phase of humoral immunity, the membrane-bound immunoglobulins serve as receptors which, upon binding of a specific antigen, trigger the clonal expansion and differentiation of B lymphocytes into immunoglobulins- secreting plasma cells. Secreted immunoglobulins mediate the effector phase of humoral immunity, which results in
   1365..1850    -  CDS            TREML1 (fragment): TRML1_HUMAN - Also known as TLT1. Experimental evidence at protein level: Swiss-Prot protein existence level 1. Cell surface receptor that may play a role in the innate and adaptive immune response. From Homo sapiens (Human).
   1914..1951    -  CDS            IgH signal sequence (fragment): signal sequence from the mouse immunoglobulin heavy chain variable region
   1955..1973    -  promoter       SP6 promoter: promoter for bacteriophage SP6 RNA polymerase
   2025..2068    -  intron         CMV intron (fragment): modified intron A from human cytomegalovirus
   2204..2407    -  promoter       CMV promoter: human cytomegalovirus (CMV) immediate early promoter
   2408..2711    -  enhancer       CMV enhancer: human cytomegalovirus immediate early enhancer
   2954..2970    -  protein_bind   lac operator: The lac repressor binds to the lac operator to inhibit transcription in E. coli. This inhibition can be relieved by adding lactose or isopropyl-β-D-thiogalactopyranoside (IPTG). lac repressor encoded by lacI
   3426..3445    +  CDS            lacZα (fragment): LacZα fragment of β-galactosidase; lacZ fragment
   3470..3487    -  terminator     rrnB T2 terminator (fragment): transcription terminator T2 from the E. coli rrnB gene
   3712..4300    -  rep_origin     ori: high-copy-number ColE1/pMB1/pBR322/pUC origin of replication
   4411..4435    +  CDS            KanR (fragment): aminoglycoside phosphotransferase; aph(3')-Ia; confers resistance to kanamycin
   4465..4561    +  promoter       AmpR promoter (fragment): bla
   4564..5424    +  CDS            AmpR: β-lactamase; bla; confers resistance to ampicillin, carbenicillin, and related antibiotics
   5477..5598    -  polyA_signal   SV40 poly(A) signal: SV40 polyadenylation signal
   5593..5718    -  CDS            ble (fragment): BLE_KLEPN - Experimental evidence at protein level: Swiss-Prot protein existence level 1. Binding protein with a strong affinity to the bleomycin family of antibiotics. Binds to CL990; an antimitotic-antibiotic compound. From Klebsiella pneumoniae.
   5728..6327    -  CDS            PuroR (fragment): puromycin N-acetyltransferase; pac from Streptomyces; confers resistance to puromycin
   6346..6393    -  promoter       EM7 promoter: synthetic bacterial promoter&nbsp
   6441..223     -  promoter       SV40 promoter (across the origin): SV40 enhancer and early promoter
