[The description below was written by a language model from this plasmid's Addgene catalogue record and pLannotate feature annotations shown in this document.]
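Description:
pD649-HAsp-TREML1-Fc(DAPA)-AviTag-6xHis is a mammalian expression plasmid built on the pD649 backbone for producing the extracellular domain of human TREML1 (also called TLT-1) as a secreted Fc fusion protein. It is maintained in E. coli through a high-copy ColE1/pUC-type origin and selected with ampicillin via a complete β-lactamase gene. The sequenced record is 6,547 nt, consistent with the stated backbone plus a 441 bp insert.

The expression cassette is driven by the CMV immediate-early enhancer and promoter, followed by a CMV intron A fragment and an SP6 promoter, which can serve as a sequencing primer site or for in vitro transcription. The plasmid name indicates an "HAsp" secretion leader; the annotation tool matches this region only to a fragment of an immunoglobulin heavy-chain signal sequence, so its exact identity is not settled by the record. The TREML1 ectodomain sits between preserved NotI and AscI cloning sites and is fused in frame to a human IgG1 Fc region carrying the D265A and P329A (DAPA) substitutions, generally used to reduce Fc effector interactions. An AviTag for site-specific biotinylation by BirA and a 6xHis tag for metal-affinity purification follow at the C terminus, and a bGH polyadenylation signal ends the transcript.

A second cassette with SV40 and EM7 promoters, a puromycin N-acetyltransferase sequence (annotated as a fragment) and an SV40 poly(A) signal suggests puromycin selection in mammalian cells, although the catalogue entry does not list this marker. The other short fragments (f1 ori, KanR, ble, lacZα) appear to be backbone remnants. The depositor notes that some plasmids in the collection may carry an IS4-like transposase upstream of the CMV promoter; none is annotated here. The plasmid belongs to a collection used to map interactions among human IgSF cell-surface proteins.
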