Addgene plasmid #156540: pD649-HAsp-TREML1-Fc(DAPA)-AviTag-6xHis
Purpose: Mammalian expression of cell-surface protein extracellular domain fused to Fc(DAPA)-Avi-6xHis. Protein is secreted from cells.
Depositing lab: Chris Garcia. Depositing organization: Stanford University. Publication: A Human IgSF Cell-Surface Interactome Reveals a Complex Network of Protein-Protein Interactions. Wojtowicz WM, Vielmetter J, Fernandes RA, Siepe DH, Eastman CL, Chisholm GB, Cox S, Klock H, Anderson PW, Rue SM, Miller JJ, Glaser SM, Bragstad ML, Vance J, Lam AW, Lesley SA, Zinn K, Garcia KC. Cell. 2020 Aug 20;182(4):1027-1043.e17. doi: 10.1016/j.cell.2020.07.025. PubMed 32822567.
Backbone
  Vector backbone: pD649
  Backbone size w/o insert (bp): 6106
  Vector type: Mammalian Expression
Growth in bacteria
  Bacterial resistance: Ampicillin, 100 μg/mL
  Growth temperature: 37°C
  Growth strain: DH5alpha
  Copy number: High Copy
Gene/Insert
  Gene/Insert name: TREML1 (alt name: TRML1)
  Species: H. sapiens (human)
  Insert size (bp): 441
  Mutation: Fc region of human IgG contains D265A and P329A mutations (DAPA)
  Entrez Gene: TREML1 (a.k.a. UNQ1825/PRO3438, GLTL1825, PRO3438, TLT-1, TLT1, dJ238O23.3)
  Promoter: CMV/SP6
  Tag / fusion protein: Fc(DAPA)-AviTag-6xHis (C terminal on backbone)
  Cloning method: Restriction Enzyme; 5′ cloning site GCGGCCGC (not destroyed); 3′ cloning site GGCGCGCC (not destroyed)
  Sequencing primers: 5′ ATTTAGGTGACACTATAG; 3′ CACGTACCAGTTGAACTTCACC
Resource information
  A portion of this plasmid was derived from a plasmid made by: synthesis by ThermoFisher
Terms and licenses: Academic/Nonprofit Terms; Industry Terms: Not Available to Industry
Depositor comments: Some plasmids in this collection may have an IS4-like element ISVsa5 family transposase upstream of the CMV promoter.
How to cite: pD649-HAsp-TREML1-Fc(DAPA)-AviTag-6xHis was a gift from Chris Garcia (Addgene plasmid # 156540 ; http://n2t.net/addgene:156540 ; RRID:Addgene_156540)
