>Addgene plasmid #156540 | pD649-HAsp-TREML1-Fc(DAPA)-AviTag-6xHis | depositor partial sequence | sequence record 302190 | insert (extracellular domain)
CAGGGAATAGTTGGATCTCTGCCTGAAGTGCTGCAGGCCCCTGTGGGATCTTCTATCCTGGTGCAGTGCC
ACTACCGGCTGCAGGATGTGAAAGCCCAGAAAGTGTGGTGCAGATTCCTGCCTGAGGGCTGTCAGCCTCT
GGTGTCTAGTGCTGTGGATAGAAGGGCCCCAGCCGGCAGAAGAACCTTTCTGACAGATCTCGGCGGAGGC
CTGCTGCAGGTTGAGATGGTTACCCTGCAAGAGGAAGATGCCGGCGAGTACGGATGTATGGTGGATGGTG
CCAGAGGACCCCAGATCCTGCACAGAGTGTCCCTGAACATCCTGCCACCTGAGGAAGAAGAGGAAACCCA
CAAGATCGGCAGCCTGGCCGAGAATGCCTTTTCTGATCCTGCCGGCTCCGCCAATCCTCTGGAACCTTCT
CAGGACGAGAAGTCTATCCCT
